Addgene plasmid #169974: pDONR221 CARD8 FIIND F405G + S297A
Purpose: pDONR221 for Gateway shuttling. Contains the autoprocessing-deficient CARD8 FIIND (L162M-P434, no stop codon) with an interface III mutation (F405G)
Depositing lab: Daniel Bachovchin. Depositing organization: Memorial Sloan-Kettering Cancer Center. Publication: Dipeptidyl peptidase 9 sets a threshold for CARD8 inflammasome formation by sequestering its active C-terminal fragment. Sharif H, Hollingsworth LR, Griswold AR, Hsiao JC, Wang Q, Bachovchin DA, Wu H. Immunity. 2021 Jul 13;54(7):1392-1404.e10. doi: 10.1016/j.immuni.2021.04.024. Epub 2021 May 20. PubMed 34019797.
Backbone
  Vector backbone: pDONR221
  Vector type: Gateway cloning vector
Growth in bacteria
  Bacterial resistance: Kanamycin, 50 μg/mL
  Growth temperature: 37°C
  Growth strain: DH5alpha
  Copy number: High Copy
Gene/Insert
  Gene/Insert name: CARD8
  Species: H. sapiens (human)
  Mutation: S297A, F405G
  Entrez Gene: CARD8 (a.k.a. CARDINAL, DACAR, DAKAR, NDPP, NDPP1, TUCAN)
  Cloning method: Gateway Cloning
  Sequencing primers: 5′ M13 F; 3′ M13 R
Terms and licenses: Academic/Nonprofit Terms; Industry Terms: Not Available to Industry
How to cite: pDONR221 CARD8 FIIND F405G + S297A was a gift from Daniel Bachovchin (Addgene plasmid # 169974 ; http://n2t.net/addgene:169974 ; RRID:Addgene_169974)
