[The description below was written by a language model from this plasmid's Addgene catalogue record and pLannotate feature annotations shown in this document.]
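Description:
pDONR221 CARD8 FIIND F405G + S297A is a Gateway entry clone built on the pDONR221 backbone, a small (about 3.4 kb) bacterial cloning plasmid rather than an expression vector. It replicates in E. coli from a high-copy ColE1/pUC-type origin and is selected with kanamycin through an aminoglycoside phosphotransferase (KanR) gene. The rrnB T1 and T2 terminators lie upstream of the cloning region, where they insulate the insert from read-through transcription. A T7 promoter lies just outside attL2, and the short lacI and lacZα fragments annotated nearby are backbone remnants with no functional role.

The insert is a fragment of human CARD8 covering the FIIND (function-to-find) domain, recorded as L162M to P434, with the first residue changed to methionine to supply a start codon and no stop codon at the end. It sits between attL1 and attL2, so an LR Clonase reaction can move it directionally into any attR-containing destination vector. The missing stop codon allows in-frame fusion to C-terminal tags supplied by that vector. The entry clone itself has no promoter positioned to express the insert, so expression depends on the destination vector. Two mutations are present: S297A, which the record describes as making the FIIND autoprocessing-deficient, and F405G, described as an interface III mutation. The associated work concerns how dipeptidyl peptidase 9 restrains CARD8 inflammasome formation by sequestering its C-terminal fragment, so this clone presumably serves as a source for expression constructs that test the contribution of that interface, although the record does not specify the downstream assays.
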