Features (pLannotate 1.2.2; 10 found; start..end, strand, type, name):
    410..502     +  CDS            lacI (fragment): lac repressor; lacI; The lac repressor binds to the lac operator to inhibit transcription in E. coli. This inhibition can be relieved by adding lactose or isopropyl-β-D-thiogalactopyranoside (IPTG).
    557..584     -  terminator     rrnB T2 terminator: transcription terminator T2 from the E. coli rrnB gene
    716..759     +  terminator     rrnB T1 terminator: Escherichia coli rrnB; transcription terminator T1 from the E. coli rrnB gene
    806..842     -  CDS            lacZα (fragment): LacZα fragment of β-galactosidase; lacZ fragment
    858..957     +  protein_bind   attL1: mutant version of attL; recombination site for the Gateway® LR reaction LR Clonase™
    942..1793    +  CDS            CARD8 (fragment): CARD8_HUMAN - Also known as DACAR From Homo sapiens (Human).
   1795..1894    -  protein_bind   attL2: mutant version of attL; recombination site for the Gateway® LR reaction LR Clonase™
   1912..1930    -  promoter       T7 promoter: promoter for bacteriophage T7 RNA polymerase
   2064..2873    +  CDS            KanR: aminoglycoside phosphotransferase; aph(3')-Ia; confers resistance to kanamycin in bacteria or G418 (Geneticin®) in eukaryotes
   3020..227     +  rep_origin     ori (across the origin): high-copy-number ColE1/pMB1/pBR322/pUC origin of replication
>Addgene plasmid #169974 | pDONR221 CARD8 FIIND F405G + S297A | addgene full sequence | sequence record 332712 | Addgene NGS Result
ACACCGAACTGAGATACCTACAGCGTGAGCTATGAGAAAGCGCCACGCTTCCCGAAGGGAGAAAGGCGGA
CAGGTATCCGGTAAGCGGCAGGGTCGGAACAGGAGAGCGCACGAGGGAGCTTCCAGGGGGAAACGCCTGG
TATCTTTATAGTCCTGTCGGGTTTCGCCACCTCTGACTTGAGCGTCGATTTTTGTGATGCTCGTCAGGGG
GGCGGAGCCTATGGAAAAACGCCAGCAACGCGGCCTTTTTACGGTTCCTGGCCTTTTGCTGGCCTTTTGC
TCACATGTTCTTTCCTGCGTTATCCCCTGATTCTGTGGATAACCGTATTACCGCCTTTGAGTGAGCTGAT
ACCGCTCGCCGCAGCCGAACGACCGAGCGCAGCGAGTCAGTGAGCGAGGAAGCGGAAGAGCGCCCAATAC
GCAAACCGCCTCTCCCCGCGCGTTGGCCGATTCATTAATGCAGCTGGCACGACAGGTTTCCCGACTGGAA
AGCGGGCAGTGAGCGCAACGCAATTAATACGCGTACCGCTAGCCAGGAAGAGTTTGTAGAAACGCAAAAA
GGCCATCCGTCAGGATGGCCTTCTGCTTAGTTTGATGCCTGGCAGTTTATGGCGGGCGTCCTGCCCGCCA
CCCTCCGGGCCGTTGCTTCACAACGTTCAAATCCGCTCCCGGCGGATTTGTCCTACTCAGGAGAGCGTTC
ACCGACAAACAACAGATAAAACGAAAGGCCCAGTCTTCCGACTGAGCCTTTCGTTTTATTTGATGCCTGG
CAGTTCCCTACTCTCGCGTTAACGCTAGCATGGATGTTTTCCCAGTCACGACGTTGTAAAACGACGGCCA
GTCTTAAGCTCGGGCCCCAAATAATGATTTTATTTTGACTGATAGTGACCTGTTCGTTGCAACAAATTGA
TGAGCAATGCTTTTTTATAATGCCAACTTTGTACAAAAAAGCAGGCTTCGAAGGAGATAGAACCATGGGG
CCTGAAGGAAATGTGGATGTTGAGTTGATTGATAAGAGCACAAACAGATACAGCGTTTGGTTCCCCACTG
CTGGCTGGTATCTGTGGTCAGCCACAGGCCTCGGCTTCCTGGTAAGGGATGAGGTCACAGTGACGATTGC
GTTTGGTTCCTGGAGTCAGCACCTGGCCCTGGACCTGCAGCACCATGAACAGTGGCTGGTGGGCGGCCCC
TTGTTTGATGTCACTGCAGAGCCAGAGGAGGCTGTCGCCGAAATCCACCTCCCCCACTTCATCTCCCTCC
AAGCAGGTGAGGTGGACGTCTCCTGGTTTCTCGTTGCCCATTTTAAGAATGAAGGGATGGTCCTGGAGCA
TCCAGCCCGGGTGGAGCCTTTCTATGCTGTCCTGGAAAGCCCCAGCTTCGCCCTGATGGGCATCCTGCTG
CGGATCGCCAGTGGGACTCGCCTCTCCATCCCCATCACTTCCAACACATTGATCTATTATCACCCCCACC
CCGAAGATATTAAGTTCCACTTGTACCTTGTCCCCAGCGACGCCTTGCTAACAAAGGCGATAGATGATGA
GGAAGATCGCTTCCATGGTGTGCGCCTGCAGACTTCGCCCCCAATGGAACCCCTGAACTTTGGTTCCAGT
TATATTGTGTCTAATTCTGCTAACCTGAAAGTAATGCCCAAGGAGTTGAAATTGTCCTACAGGAGCCCTG
GAGAAATTCAGCACTTCTCAAAAGGCTATGCTGGGCAGATGAAGGAACCCATTCAACTTGAGATTACTGA
AAAAAGACATGGGACTTTGGTGTGGGATACTGAGGTGAAGCCAGACCCAGCTTTCTTGTACAAAGTTGGC
ATTATAAGAAAGCATTGCTTATCAATTTGTTGCAACGAACAGGTCACTATCAGTCAAAATAAAATCATTA
TTTGCCATCCAGCTGATATCCCCTATAGTGAGTCGTATTACATGGTCATAGCTGTTTCCTGGCAGCTCTG
GCCCGTGTCTCAAAATCTCTGATGTTACATTGCACAAGATAAAAATATATCATCATGAACAATAAAACTG
TCTGCTTACATAAACAGTAATACAAGGGGTGTTATGAGCCATATTCAACGGGAAACGTCGAGGCCGCGAT
TAAATTCCAACATGGATGCTGATTTATATGGGTATAAATGGGCTCGCGATAATGTCGGGCAATCAGGTGC
GACAATCTATCGCTTGTATGGGAAGCCCGATGCGCCAGAGTTGTTTCTGAAACATGGCAAAGGTAGCGTT
GCCAATGATGTTACAGATGAGATGGTCAGACTAAACTGGCTGACGGAATTTATGCCTCTTCCGACCATCA
AGCATTTTATCCGTACTCCTGATGATGCATGGTTACTCACCACTGCGATCCCCGGAAAAACAGCATTCCA
GGTATTAGAAGAATATCCTGATTCAGGTGAAAATATTGTTGATGCGCTGGCAGTGTTCCTGCGCCGGTTG
CATTCGATTCCTGTTTGTAATTGTCCTTTTAACAGCGATCGCGTATTTCGTCTCGCTCAGGCGCAATCAC
GAATGAATAACGGTTTGGTTGATGCGAGTGATTTTGATGACGAGCGTAATGGCTGGCCTGTTGAACAAGT
CTGGAAAGAAATGCATAAACTTTTGCCATTCTCACCGGATTCAGTCGTCACTCATGGTGATTTCTCACTT
GATAACCTTATTTTTGACGAGGGGAAATTAATAGGTTGTATTGATGTTGGACGAGTCGGAATCGCAGACC
GATACCAGGATCTTGCCATCCTATGGAACTGCCTCGGTGAGTTTTCTCCTTCATTACAGAAACGGCTTTT
TCAAAAATATGGTATTGATAATCCTGATATGAATAAATTGCAGTTTCATTTGATGCTCGATGAGTTTTTC
TAATCAGAATTGGTTAATTGGTTGTAACACTGGCAGAGCATTACGCTGACTTGACGGGACGGCGCAAGCT
CATGACCAAAATCCCTTAACGTGAGTTACGCGTCGTTCCACTGAGCGTCAGACCCCGTAGAAAAGATCAA
AGGATCTTCTTGAGATCCTTTTTTTCTGCGCGTAATCTGCTGCTTGCAAACAAAAAAACCACCGCTACCA
GCGGTGGTTTGTTTGCCGGATCAAGAGCTACCAACTCTTTTTCCGAAGGTAACTGGCTTCAGCAGAGCGC
AGATACCAAATACTGTTCTTCTAGTGTAGCCGTAGTTAGGCCACCACTTCAAGAACTCTGTAGCACCGCC
TACATACCTCGCTCTGCTAATCCTGTTACCAGTGGCTGCTGCCAGTGGCGATAAGTCGTGTCTTACCGGG
TTGGACTCAAGACGATAGTTACCGGATAAGGCGCAGCGGTCGGGCTGAACGGGGGGTTCGTGCACACAGC
CCAGCTTGGAGCGAACGACCT
