>Addgene plasmid #169974 | pDONR221 CARD8 FIIND F405G + S297A | depositor partial sequence | sequence record 329299 | Insert sequence
ATGGGGCCTGAAGGAAATGTGGATGTTGAGTTGATTGATAAGAGCACAAACAGATACAGCGTTTGGTTCC
CCACTGCTGGCTGGTATCTGTGGTCAGCCACAGGCCTCGGCTTCCTGGTAAGGGATGAGGTCACAGTGAC
GATTGCGTTTGGTTCCTGGAGTCAGCACCTGGCCCTGGACCTGCAGCACCATGAACAGTGGCTGGTGGGC
GGCCCCTTGTTTGATGTCACTGCAGAGCCAGAGGAGGCTGTCGCCGAAATCCACCTCCCCCACTTCATCT
CCCTCCAAGCAGGTGAGGTGGACGTCTCCTGGTTTCTCGTTGCCCATTTTAAGAATGAAGGGATGGTCCT
GGAGCATCCAGCCCGGGTGGAGCCTTTCTATGCTGTCCTGGAAAGCCCCAGCTTCGCCCTGATGGGCATC
CTGCTGCGGATCGCCAGTGGGACTCGCCTCTCCATCCCCATCACTTCCAACACATTGATCTATTATCACC
CCCACCCCGAAGATATTAAGTTCCACTTGTACCTTGTCCCCAGCGACGCCTTGCTAACAAAGGCGATAGA
TGATGAGGAAGATCGCTTCCATGGTGTGCGCCTGCAGACTTCGCCCCCAATGGAACCCCTGAACTTTGGT
TCCAGTTATATTGTGTCTAATTCTGCTAACCTGAAAGTAATGCCCAAGGAGTTGAAATTGTCCTACAGGA
GCCCTGGAGAAATTCAGCACTTCTCAAAAGGCTATGCTGGGCAGATGAAGGAACCCATTCAACTTGAGAT
TACTGAAAAAAGACATGGGACTTTGGTGTGGGATACTGAGGTGAAGCCA
